>Addgene plasmid #235460 | pHK002.1 | addgene full sequence | sequence record 468584 | Addgene NGS Result
GAATGAAGCCATACCAAACGACGAGCGTGACACCACGATGCCTGCAGCAATGGCAACAACGTTGCGCAAA
CTATTAACTGGCGAACTACTTACTCTAGCTTCCCGGCAACAATTAATAGACTGGATGGAGGCGGATAAAG
TTGCAGGACCACTTCTGCGCTCGGCCCTTCCGGCTGGCTGGTTTATTGCTGATAAATCTGGAGCCGGTGA
GCGTGGGTCTCGCGGTATCATTGCAGCACTGGGGCCAGATGGTAAGCCCTCCCGTATCGTAGTTATCTAC
ACGACGGGGAGTCAGGCAACTATGGATGAACGAAATAGACAGATCGCTGAGATAGGTGCCTCACTGATTA
AGCATTGGTAACTGTCAGACCAAGTTTACTCATATATACTTTAGATTGATTTAAAACTTCATTTTTAATT
TAAAAGGATCTAGGTGAAGATCCTTTTTGATAATCTCATGACCAAAATCCCTTAACGTGAGTTTTCGTTC
CACTGAGCGTCAGACCCCGTAGAAAAGATCAAAGGATCTTCTTGAGATCCTTTTTTTCTGCGCGTAATCT
GCTGCTTGCAAACAAAAAAACCACCGCTACCAGCGGTGGTTTGTTTGCCGGATCAAGAGCTACCAACTCT
TTTTCCGAAGGTAACTGGCTTCAGCAGAGCGCAGATACCAAATACTGTCCTTCTAGTGTAGCCGTAGTTA
GGCCACCACTTCAAGAACTCTGTAGCACCGCCTACATACCTCGCTCTGCTAATCCTGTTACCAGTGGCTG
CTGCCAGTGGCGATAAGTCGTGTCTTACCGGGTTGGACTCAAGACGATAGTTACCGGATAAGGCGCAGCG
GTCGGGCTGAACGGGGGGTTCGTGCACACAGCCCAGCTTGGAGCGAACGACCTACACCGAACTGAGATAC
CTACAGCGTGAGCTATGAGAAAGCGCCACGCTTCCCGAAGGGAGAAAGGCGGACAGGTATCCGGTAAGCG
GCAGGGTCGGAACAGGAGAGCGCACGAGGGAGCTTCCAGGGGGAAACGCCTGGTATCTTTATAGTCCTGT
CGGGTTTCGCCACCTCTGACTTGAGCGTCGATTTTTGTGATGCTCGTCAGGGGGGCGGAGCCTATGGAAA
AACGCCAGCAACGCGGCCTTTTTACGGTTCCTGGCCTTTTGCTGGCCTTTTGCTCACATGTTCTTTCCTG
CGTTATCCCCTGATTCTGTGGATAACCGTATTACCGCCTTTGAGTGAGCTGATACCGCTCGCCGCAGCCG
AACGACCGAGCGCAGCGAGTCAGTGAGCGAGGAAGCGGAAGAGCGCCTGATGCGGTATTTTCTCCTTACG
CATCTGTGCGGTATTTCACACCGCAATGGTGCACTCTCAGTACAATCTGCTCTGATGCCGCATAGTTAAG
CCAGTATACACTCCGCTATCGCTACGTGACTGGGTCATGGCTGCGCCCCGACACCCGCCAACACCCGCTG
ACGCGCCCTGACGGGCTTGTCTGCTCCCGGCATCCGCTTACAGACAAGCTGTGACCGTCTCCGGGAGCTG
CATGTGTCAGAGGTTTTCACCGTCATCACCGAAACGCGCGAGGCAGCTGCGGTAAAGCTCATCAGCGTGG
TCGTGAAGCGATTCACAGATGTCTGCCTGTTCATCCGCGTCCAGCTCGTTGAGTTTCTCCAGAAGCGTTA
ATGTCTGGCTTCTGATAAAGCGGGCCATGTTAAGGGCGGTTTTTTCCTGTTTGGTCACTGATGCCTCCGT
GTAAGGGGGATTTCTGTTCATGGGGGTAATGATACCGATGAAACGAGAGAGGATGCTCACGATACGGGTT
ACTGATGATGAACATGCCCGGTTACTGGAACGTTGTGAGGGTAAACAACTGGCGGTATGGATGCGGCGGG
ACCAGAGAAAAATCACTCAGGGTCAATGCCAGCGCTTCGTTAATACAGATGTAGGTGTTCCACAGGGTAG
CCAGCAGCATCCTGCGATGCAGATCCGGAACATAATGGTGCAGGGCGCTGACTTCCGCGTTTCCAGACTT
TACGAAACACGGAAACCGAAGACCATTCATGTTGTTGCTCAGGTCGCAGACGTTTTGCAGCAGCAGTCGC
TTCACGTTCGCTCGCGTATCGGTGATTCATTCTGCTAACCAGTAAGGCAACCCCGCCAGCCTAGCCGGGT
CCTCAACGACAGGAGCACGATCATGCGCACCCGTGGCCAGGACCCAACGCTGCCCGAGATCTCGATCCCG
CGAAATTTGTTCCAGTTTGGAACAAGAGTCCACTATTAAAGAACGTGGACTCCAACGTCAAAGG
[49 nt withheld, positions 2305-2353]
T
[91 nt withheld, positions 2355-2445]
G
[124 nt withheld, positions 2447-2570]
CCATTCGCCATTCAGGCTGCGCAACTGTTGGGAAGGGCGATCGGTGCGGGCCTCTTCGCTATTACGCCAG
CTGGCGAAAGGGGGATGTGCTGCAAGGCGATTAAGTTGGGTAACGCCAGGGTTTTCCCAGTCACGACGTT
GTAAAACGACGGCCAGTTTGACAGCTAGCTCAGTCCTAGGTATAATGCTAGCCAGCCTGCGGTCCGGGTT
CACTGCCGTATAGGCAGTCTCAAGCTAGACTCTAGTGGTTTCAGAGCTATGCTGGAAACAGCATAGCAAG
TTGAAATAAGGCTAGTCCGTTATCAACTTGAAAAAGTGGCACCGAGTCGGTGCGTTCACTGCCGTATAGG
CAGTCGCTGGGACGCCCGATTCTGCAGATATCCATCACACTGGCGGCCGCTCGAGCAGATCCGGCTGCTA
ACAAAGCCCGAAAGGAAGCTGAGTTGGCTGCTGCCACCGCTGAGCAATAACTAGCATAACCCCTTGGGGC
CTCTAAACGGGTCTTGAGGGGTTTTTTGCTGAAAGGAGGAACTATATCCGGATAATTCTTGAAGACGAAA
GGGCCTCGTGATACGCCTATTTTTATAGGTTAATGTCATGATAATAATGGTTTCTTAGACGTCAGGTGGC
ACTTTTCGGGGAAATGTGCGCGGAACCCCTATTTGTTTATTTTTCTAAATACATTCAAATATGTATCCGC
TCATGAGACAATAACCCTGATAAATGCTTCAATAATATTGAAAAAGGAAGAGTATGAGTATTCAACATTT
CCGTGTCGCCCTTATTCCCTTTTTTGCGGCATTTTGCCTTCCTGTTTTTGCTCACCCAGAAACGCTGGTG
AAAGTAAAAGATGCTGAAGATCAGTTGGGTGCACGAGTGGGTTACATCGAACTGGATCTCAACAGCGGTA
AGATCCTTGAGAGTTTTCGCCCCGAAGAACGTTTTCCAATGATGAGCACTTTTAAAGTTCTGCTATGTGG
CGCGGTATTATCCCGTGTTGACGCCGGGCAAGAGCAACTCGGTCGCCGCATACACTATTCTCAGAATGAC
TTGGTTGAGTACTCACCAGTCACAGAAAAGCATCTTACGGATGGCATGACAGTAAGAGAATTATGCAGTG
CTGCCATAACCATGAGTGATAACACTGCGGCCAACTTACTTCTGACAACGATCGGAGGACCGAAGGAGCT
AACCGCTTTTTTGCACAACATGGGGGATCATGTAACTCGCCTTGATCGTTGGGAACCGGAGCT
Features (pLannotate 1.2.2; 12 found; start..end, strand, type, name):
    532..1120    +  rep_origin     ori: high-copy-number ColE1/pMB1/pBR322/pUC origin of replication
   1306..1445    -  misc_feature   bom: basis of mobility region from pBR322
   1547..1738    -  CDS            rop: Rop protein, which maintains plasmids at low copy number; rop
   1755..2135    +  CDS            YPB1_ECOLX: Protein predicted: Swiss-Prot protein existence level 4. From Escherichia coli.
   2247..2570    -  rep_origin     f1 ori (fragment) (sequence partly withheld): f1 bacteriophage origin of replication; arrow indicates direction of (+) strand synthesis
   2574..2727    -  CDS            lacZα (fragment): LacZα fragment of β-galactosidase; lacZ fragment
   2728..2762    +  promoter       J23119 promoter: bacterial promoter (Registry of Standard Biological Parts BBa J23119)
   2836..2903    +  misc_RNA       tracrRNA (fragment): trans-activating CRISPR RNA for the Streptococcus pyogenes CRISPR/Cas9 system
   2984..3033    +  CDS            SET1 (fragment): solubility-enhancement tag derived from T7 phage gene 10B
   3041..3088    +  terminator     T7 terminator: transcription terminator for bacteriophage T7 RNA polymerase
   3219..3323    +  promoter       AmpR promoter: bla
   3324..361     +  CDS            AmpR (across the origin): β-lactamase; bla; confers resistance to ampicillin, carbenicillin, and related antibiotics
