>Addgene plasmid #235460 | pHK002.1 | depositor full sequence | sequence record 469669 | pHK002.1 sequence 3828 bps
TTACCGGATACCTGTCCGCCTTTCTCCCTTCGGGAAGCGTGGCGCTTTCTCATAGCTCACGCTGTAGGTA
TCTCAGTTCGGTGTAGGTCGTTCGCTCCAAGCTGGGCTGTGTGCACGAACCCCCCGTTCAGCCCGACCGC
TGCGCCTTATCCGGTAACTATCGTCTTGAGTCCAACCCGGTAAGACACGACTTATCGCCACTGGCAGCAG
CCACTGGTAACAGGATTAGCAGAGCGAGGTATGTAGGCGGTGCTACAGAGTTCTTGAAGTGGTGGCCTAA
CTACGGCTACACTAGAAGGACAGTATTTGGTATCTGCGCTCTGCTGAAGCCAGTTACCTTCGGAAAAAGA
GTTGGTAGCTCTTGATCCGGCAAACAAACCACCGCTGGTAGCGGTGGTTTTTTTGTTTGCAAGCAGCAGA
TTACGCGCAGAAAAAAAGGATCTCAAGAAGATCCTTTGATCTTTTCTACGGGGTCTGACGCTCAGTGGAA
CGAAAACTCACGTTAAGGGATTTTGGTCATGAGATTATCAAAAAGGATCTTCACCTAGATCCTTTTAAAT
TAAAAATGAAGTTTTAAATCAATCTAAAGTATATATGAGTAAACTTGGTCTGACAGTTACCAATGCTTAA
TCAGTGAGGCACCTATCTCAGCGATCTGTCTATTTCGTTCATCCATAGTTGCCTGACTCCCCGTCGTGTA
GATAACTACGATACGGGAGGGCTTACCATCTGGCCCCAGTGCTGCAATGATACCGCGAGACCCACGCTCA
CCGGCTCCAGATTTATCAGCAATAAACCAGCCAGCCGGAAGGGCCGAGCGCAGAAGTGGTCCTGCAACTT
TATCCGCCTCCATCCAGTCTATTAATTGTTGCCGGGAAGCTAGAGTAAGTAGTTCGCCAGTTAATAGTTT
GCGCAACGTTGTTGCCATTGCTGCAGGCATCGTGGTGTCACGCTCGTCGTTTGGTATGGCTTCATTCAGC
TCCGGTTCCCAACGATCAAGGCGAGTTACATGATCCCCCATGTTGTGCAAAAAAGCGGTTAGCTCCTTCG
GTCCTCCGATCGTTGTCAGAAGTAAGTTGGCCGCAGTGTTATCACTCATGGTTATGGCAGCACTGCATAA
TTCTCTTACTGTCATGCCATCCGTAAGATGCTTTTCTGTGACTGGTGAGTACTCAACCAAGTCATTCTGA
GAATAGTGTATGCGGCGACCGAGTTGCTCTTGCCCGGCGTCAACACGGGATAATACCGCGCCACATAGCA
GAACTTTAAAAGTGCTCATCATTGGAAAACGTTCTTCGGGGCGAAAACTCTCAAGGATCTTACCGCTGTT
GAGATCCAGTTCGATGTAACCCACTCGTGCACCCAACTGATCTTCAGCATCTTTTACTTTCACCAGCGTT
TCTGGGTGAGCAAAAACAGGAAGGCAAAATGCCGCAAAAAAGGGAATAAGGGCGACACGGAAATGTTGAA
TACTCATACTCTTCCTTTTTCAATATTATTGAAGCATTTATCAGGGTTATTGTCTCATGAGCGGATACAT
ATTTGAATGTATTTAGAAAAATAAACAAATAGGGGTTCCGCGCACATTTCCCCGAAAAGTGCCACCTGAC
GTCTAAGAAACCATTATTATCATGACATTAACCTATAAAAATAGGCGTATCACGAGGCCCTTTCGTCTTC
AAGAATTATCCGGATATAGTTCCTCCTTTCAGCAAAAAACCCCTCAAGACCCGTTTAGAGGCCCCAAGGG
GTTATGCTAGTTATTGCTCAGCGGTGGCAGCAGCCAACTCAGCTTCCTTTCGGGCTTTGTTAGCAGCCGG
ATCTGCTCGAGCGGCCGCCAGTGTGATGGATATCTGCAGAATCGGGCGTCCCAGCGAGCCTGCCTATACG
GCAGTGAACGCACCGACTCGGTGCCACTTTTTCAAGTTGATAACGGACTAGCCTTATTTCAACTTGCTAT
GCTGTTTCCAGCATAGCTCTGAAACCACTAGAGTCTAGCTTGAGACTGCCTATACGGCAGTGAACCCGGA
CCGCAGGCTGGCTAGCATTATACCTAGGACTGAGCTAGCTGTCAAACTGGCCGTCGTTTTACAACGTCGT
GACTGGGAAAACCCTGGCGTTACCCAACTTAATCGCCTTGCAGCACATCCCCCTTTCGCCAGCTGGCGTA
ATAGCGAAGAGGCCCGCACCGATCGCCCTTCCCAACAGTTGCGCAGCCTGAATGGCGAATGG
[124 nt withheld, positions 2233-2356]
C
[91 nt withheld, positions 2358-2448]
A
[49 nt withheld, positions 2450-2498]
CCTTTGACGTTGGAGTCCACGTTCTTTAATAGTGGACTCTTGTTCCAAACTGGAACAAATTTCGCGGGAT
CGAGATCTCGGGCAGCGTTGGGTCCTGGCCACGGGTGCGCATGATCGTGCTCCTGTCGTTGAGGACCCGG
CTAGGCTGGCGGGGTTGCCTTACTGGTTAGCAGAATGAATCACCGATACGCGAGCGAACGTGAAGCGACT
GCTGCTGCAAAACGTCTGCGACCTGAGCAACAACATGAATGGTCTTCGGTTTCCGTGTTTCGTAAAGTCT
GGAAACGCGGAAGTCAGCGCCCTGCACCATTATGTTCCGGATCTGCATCGCAGGATGCTGCTGGCTACCC
TGTGGAACACCTACATCTGTATTAACGAAGCGCTGGCATTGACCCTGAGTGATTTTTCTCTGGTCCCGCC
GCATCCATACCGCCAGTTGTTTACCCTCACAACGTTCCAGTAACCGGGCATGTTCATCATCAGTAACCCG
TATCGTGAGCATCCTCTCTCGTTTCATCGGTATCATTACCCCCATGAACAGAAATCCCCCTTACACGGAG
GCATCAGTGACCAAACAGGAAAAAACCGCCCTTAACATGGCCCGCTTTATCAGAAGCCAGACATTAACGC
TTCTGGAGAAACTCAACGAGCTGGACGCGGATGAACAGGCAGACATCTGTGAATCGCTTCACGACCACGC
TGATGAGCTTTACCGCAGCTGCCTCGCGCGTTTCGGTGATGACGGTGAAAACCTCTGACACATGCAGCTC
CCGGAGACGGTCACAGCTTGTCTGTAAGCGGATGCCGGGAGCAGACAAGCCCGTCAGGGCGCGTCAGCGG
GTGTTGGCGGGTGTCGGGGCGCAGCCATGACCCAGTCACGTAGCGATAGCGGAGTGTATACTGGCTTAAC
TATGCGGCATCAGAGCAGATTGTACTGAGAGTGCACCATATATGCGGTGTGAAATACCGCACAGATGCGT
AAGGAGAAAATACCGCATCAGGCGCTCTTCCGCTTCCTCGCTCACTGACTCGCTGCGCTCGGTCGTTCGG
CTGCGGCGAGCGGTATCAGCTCACTCAAAGGCGGTAATACGGTTATCCACAGAATCAGGGGATAACGCAG
GAAAGAACATGTGAGCAAAAGGCCAGCAAAAGGCCAGGAACCGTAAAAAGGCCGCGTTGCTGGCGTTTTT
CCATAGGCTCCGCCCCCCTGACGAGCATCACAAAAATCGACGCTCAAGTCAGAGGTGGCGAAACCCGACA
GGACTATAAAGATACCAGGCGTTTCCCCCTGGAAGCTCCCTCGTGCGCTCTCCTGTTCCGACCCTGCCGC
Features (pLannotate 1.2.2; 12 found; start..end, strand, type, name):
    617..1477    -  CDS            AmpR: β-lactamase; bla; confers resistance to ampicillin, carbenicillin, and related antibiotics
   1478..1582    -  promoter       AmpR promoter: bla
   1713..1760    -  terminator     T7 terminator: transcription terminator for bacteriophage T7 RNA polymerase
   1768..1817    -  CDS            SET1 (fragment): solubility-enhancement tag derived from T7 phage gene 10B
   1900..1967    -  misc_RNA       tracrRNA (fragment): trans-activating CRISPR RNA for the Streptococcus pyogenes CRISPR/Cas9 system
   2041..2075    -  promoter       J23119 promoter: bacterial promoter (Registry of Standard Biological Parts BBa J23119)
   2076..2229    +  CDS            lacZα (fragment): LacZα fragment of β-galactosidase; lacZ fragment
   2233..2556    +  rep_origin     f1 ori (fragment) (sequence partly withheld): f1 bacteriophage origin of replication; arrow indicates direction of (+) strand synthesis
   2668..3048    -  CDS            YPB1_ECOLX: Protein predicted: Swiss-Prot protein existence level 4. From Escherichia coli.
   3065..3256    +  CDS            rop: Rop protein, which maintains plasmids at low copy number; rop
   3358..3500    +  misc_feature   bom: basis of mobility region from pBR322
   3686..446     -  rep_origin     ori (across the origin): high-copy-number ColE1/pMB1/pBR322/pUC origin of replication
