[The description below was written by a language model from this plasmid's Addgene catalogue record and pLannotate feature annotations shown in this document.]
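Description:
pHK002.1 is a small (about 3.8 kb) synthetic-biology "message" phagemid for Escherichia coli, built by Gibson assembly on a pBR322/pET-type backbone. It replicates as a double-stranded plasmid from the ColE1/pBR322-family origin, and the neighbouring rop gene and bom (basis of mobility) region of pBR322 are retained. The catalogue lists it as high copy, although rop normally moderates copy number. Selection is with ampicillin, through the bla β-lactamase gene under its own promoter. A fragment of the f1 filamentous phage origin is also annotated. This is the element that lets the DNA be replicated as a single strand and packaged into M13-type particles when phage proteins are supplied in trans. The record accordingly notes that a separate helper phagemid is required for transfer.

The payload is a single guide RNA, sgRNA1, transcribed from the strong constitutive synthetic promoter J23119. Downstream of the promoter lies the spacer, followed by a Streptococcus pyogenes Cas9-type scaffold, which the annotation picks up as a tracrRNA fragment, and then a T7 terminator. The short lacZα and SET1 fragments and the predicted YPB1 open reading frame appear to be backbone remnants or annotation matches rather than functional parts.

The associated work uses M13 phagemids and CRISPR-based gene regulation to engineer intercellular communication for multicellular computing. In that setting, sender cells carrying pHK002.1 plus a helper secrete phagemid particles, and receiver cells that take them up express sgRNA1. The guide's target and the Cas protein partner are not stated in the record. The depositor and sequencing-verified records differ by only a few nucleotides and show the same features in opposite orientation.
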