Addgene plasmid #235460: pHK002.1
Purpose: Message phagemid carrying sgRNA1 (prom. J23119, backbone pBR322)
Depositing lab: Yolanda Schaerli. Depositing organization: Universite de Lausanne (UNIL). Publication: Engineering intercellular communication using M13 phagemid and CRISPR-based gene regulation for multicellular computing in Escherichia coli. Kusumawardhani H, Zoppi F, Avendano R, Schaerli Y. Nat Commun. 2025 Apr 15;16(1):3569. doi: 10.1038/s41467-025-58760-z. PubMed 40234414.
Backbone
  Vector backbone: pBR322/pET
  Vector type: Synthetic Biology
Growth in bacteria
  Bacterial resistance: Ampicillin, 100 μg/mL
  Growth temperature: 37°C
  Growth strain: DH5alpha
  Copy number: High Copy
Gene/Insert
  Gene/Insert name: sgRNA1
  gRNA/shRNA sequence: TCTCAAGCTAGACTCTAGTGGTTTcAGAGCTATGCTGGAAACAGCATAGCAAGTTgAAATAAGGCTAGTCCGTTATCAACTTGAAAAAGTGGCACCGAGTCGGTGC
  Species: Synthetic
  Cloning method: Gibson Cloning
Terms and licenses: Academic/Nonprofit Terms; Industry Terms: Not Available to Industry
Depositor comments: JM101 (working strain for phagemid transfer). Requires the helper phagemid, e.g. HP17_KO7 (Addgene plasmid #120346). Please visit https://doi.org/10.1101/2024.08.28.610043 for bioRxiv preprint.
How to cite: pHK002.1 was a gift from Yolanda Schaerli (Addgene plasmid # 235460 ; http://n2t.net/addgene:235460 ; RRID:Addgene_235460)
